>Addgene plasmid #109237 | pTHSSe_37 | addgene full sequence | sequence record 212218 | Addgene NGS Result
TGTTGACAATTAATCATCGGCTCGTATAATGTGTGGAATTGTGAGCGCTCACAATTCTATGGACTATGTT
TAGCTGTCACCGGATGTGCTTTCCGGTCTGATGAGTCCGTGAGGACGAAACAGCCTCTACAAATAATTTT
GTTTAATCACACAGGAAAGTACTAGATGAGCAAAGGAGAAGAACTTTTCACTGGAGTTGTCCCAATTCTT
GTTGAATTAGATGGTGATGTTAATGGGCACAAATTTTCTGTCCGTGGAGAGGGTGAAGGTGATGCTACAA
ACGGAAAACTCACCCTTAAATTTATTTGCACTACTGGAAAACTACCTGTTCCGTGGCCAACACTTGTCAC
TACTCTGACCTATGGTGTTCAATGCTTTTCCCGTTATCCGGATCACATGAAACGGCATGACTTTTTCAAG
AGTGCCATGCCCGAAGGTTATGTACAGGAACGCACTATATCTTTCAAAGATGACGGGACCTACAAGACGC
GTGCTGAAGTCAAGTTTGAAGGTGATACCCTTGTTAATCGTATCGAGTTAAAGGGTATTGATTTTAAAGA
AGATGGAAACATTCTTGGACACAAACTCGAGTACAACTTTAACTCACACAATGTATACATCACGGCAGAC
AAACAAAAGAATGGAATCAAAGCTAACTTCAAAATTCGCCACAACGTTGAAGATGGTTCCGTTCAACTAG
CAGACCATTATCAACAAAATACTCCAATTGGCGATGGCCCTGTCCTTTTACCAGACAACCATTACCTGTC
GACACAATCTGTCCTTTCGAAAGATCCCAACGAAAAGCGTGACCACATGGTCCTTCTTGAGTTTGTAACT
GCTGCTGGGATTACACATGGCATGGATGAGCTCTACAAATAATACTAGAGCCAGGCATCAAATAAAACGA
AAGGCTCAGTCGAAAGACTGGGCCTTTCGTTTTATCTGTTGTTTGTCGGTGAACGCTCTCTACTAGAGTC
ACACTGGCTCACCTTCGGGTGGGCCTTTCTGCGTTTATATACTAGTAGCGGCCGCTGCAGTCCGGCAAAA
AAGGGCAAGGTGTCACCACCCTGCCCTTTTTCTTTAAAACCGAAAAGATTACTTCGCGTTATGCAGGCTT
CCTCGCTCACTGACTCGCTGCGCTCGGTCGTTCGGCTGCGGCGAGCGGTATCAGCTCACTCAAAGGCGGT
AATCTCGAGTCCCGTCAAGTCAGCGTAATGCTCTGCCAGTGTTACAACCAATTAACCAATTCTGATTATT
TGCCGACTACCTTGGTGATCTCGCCTTTCACGTAGTGGACAAATTCTTCCAACTGATCTGTGCGCGAGGC
CAAGCGATCTTCTTCTTGTCCAAGATAAGCCTGTCTAGCTTCAAGTATGACGGGCTGATACTGGGCCGGC
AGGCGCTCCATTGCCCAGTCGGCAGCGACATCCTTCGGCGCGATTTTGCCGGTTACTGCGCTGTACCAAA
TGCGGGACAACGTAAGCACTACATTTCGCTCATCGCCAGCCCAGTCGGGCGGCGAGTTCCATAGCGTTAA
GGTTTCATTTAGCGCCTCAAATAGATCCTGTTCAGGAACCGGATCAAAGAGTTCCTCCGCCGCTGGACCT
ACCAAGGCAACGCTATGTTCTCTTGCTTTTGTCAGCAAGATAGCCAGATCAATGTCGATCGTGGCTGGCT
CGAAGATACCTGCAAGAATGTCATTGCGCTGCCATTCTCCAAATTGCAGTTCGCGCTTAGCTGGATAACG
CCACGGAATGATGTCGTCGTGCACAACAATGGTGACTTCTACAGCGCGGAGAATCTCGCTCTCTACAGGG
GAAGCCGAAGTTTCCAAAAGGTCGTTGATCAAAGCTCGCCGCGTTGTTTCATCAAGCCTTACGGTCACCG
TAACCAGCAAATCAATATCACTGTGTGGCTTCAGGCCGCCATCCACTGCGGAGCCGTACAAATGTACGGC
CAGCAACGTCGGTTCGAGATGGCGCTCGATGACGCCAACTACCTCTGATAGTTGAGTCGATACTTCGGCG
ATCACCGCTTCCCTCATAACACCCCTTGTATTACTGTTTATGTAAGCAGACAGTTTTATTGTTCATGATG
ATATATTTTTATCTTGTGCAATGTAACATCAGAGATTTTGAGACACAACGTGGCTTTGTTGAATAAATCG
AACTTTTGCTGAGTTGAAGGATCAGATCACGCATCTTCCCGACAACGCAGACCGTTCCGTGGCAAAGCAA
AAGTTCAAAATCACCAACTGGTCCACCTACAACAAAGCTCTCATCAACCGTGGCTCCCTCACTTTCTGGC
TGGATGATGGGGCGATTCAGGCCTGGTATGAGTCAGCAACACCTTCTTCACGAGGCAGACCTCAGCGCTA
GCGGAGTGTATACTGGCTTACTATGTTGGCACTGATGAGGGTGTCAGTGAAGTGCTTCATGTGGCAGGAG
AAAAAAGGCTGCACCGGTGCGTCAGCAGAATATGTGATACAGGATATATTCCGCTTCCTCGCTCACTGAC
TCGCTACGCTCGGTCGTTCGACTGCGGCGAGCGGAAATGGCTTACGAACGGGGCGGAGATTTCCTGGAAG
ATGCCAGGAAGATACTTAACAGGGAAGTGAGAGGGCCGCGGCAAAGCCGTTTTTCCATAGGCTCCGCCCC
CCTGACAAGCATCACGAAATCTGACGCTCAAATCAGTGGTGGCGAAACCCGACAGGACTATAAAGATACC
AGGCGTTTCCCCCTGGCGGCTCCCTCGTGCGCTCTCCTGTTCCTGCCTTTCGGTTTACCGGTGTCATTCC
GCTGTTATGGCCGCGTTTGTCTCATTCCACGCCTGACACTCAGTTCCGGGTAGGCAGTTCGCTCCAAGCT
GGACTGTATGCACGAACCCCCCGTTCAGTCCGACCGCTGCGCCTTATCCGGTAACTATCGTCTTGAGTCC
AACCCGGAAAGACATGCAAAAGCACCACTGGCAGCAGCCACTGGTAATTGATTTAGAGGAGTTAGTCTTG
AAGTCATGCGCCGGTTAAGGCTAAACTGAAAGGACAAGTTTTGGTGACTGCGCTCCTCCAAGCCAGTTAC
CTCGGTTCAAAGAGTTGGTAGCTCAGAGAACCTTCGAAAAACCGCCCTGCAAGGCGGTTTTTTCGTTTTC
AGAGCAAGAGATTACGCGCAGACCAAAACGATCTCAAGAAGATCATCTTATTAAGGGGTCTGACGCTCAG
TGGAACGAAAACTCACGTTAAGGGATTTTGGTCATGAGATTATCAAAAAGGATCTTCACCTAGATCCTTT
TAAATTAAAAATGAAGTTTTAAATCAATCTAAAGTATATATGAGTAAACTTGGTCTGACAGTTACCAATG
CTTAATCAGTGAGGCACCTATCTCAGCGATCTGTCTATTTCGTTCATCCATAGTTGCCTGACTCCCCGTC
GTGTAGATAACTACGATACGGGAGGGCTTACCATCTGGCCCCAGTGCTGCAATGATACCGCGAGACCCAC
GCTCACCGGCTCCAGATTTATCAGCAATAAACCAGCCAGCCGGAAGGGCCGAGCGCAGAAGTGGTCCTGC
AACTTTATCCGCCTCCATCCAGTCTATTCCATGGTGCCACCTGACGTCTAAGAAACCATTATTATCATGA
CATTAACCTATAAAAATAGGCGTATCACGAGGCAGAATTTCAGATAAAAAAAATCCTTAGCTTTCGCTAA
GGATGATTTCTGGTCGGCCAATTCGCGCTAACTTACATTAATTGCGTTGCGCTCACTGCCCGCTTTCCAG
TCGGGAAACCTGTCGTGCCAGCTGCATTAATGAATCGGCCAACGCGCGGGGAGAGGCGGTTTGCGTATTG
GGCGCCAGGGTGGTTTTTCTTTTCACCAGTGAGACTGGCAACAGCTGATTGCCCTTCACCGCCTGGCCCT
GAGAGAGTTGCAGCAAGCGGTCCACGCTGGTTTGCCCCAGCAGGCGAAAATCCTGTTTGATGGTGGTTAA
CGGCGGGATATAACATGAGCTATCTTCGGTATCGTCGTATCCCACTACCGAGATATCCGCACCAACGCGC
AGCCCGGACTCGGTAATGGCGCGCATTGCGCCCAGCGCCATCTGATCGTTGGCAACCAGCATCGCAGTGG
GAACGATGCCCTCATTCAGCATTTGCATGGTTTGTTGAAAACCGGACATGGCACTCCAGTCGCCTTCCCG
TTCCGCTATCGGCTGAATTTGATTGCGAGTGAGATATTTATGCCAGCCAGCCAGACGCAGACGCGCCGAG
ACAGAACTTAATGGGCCCGCTAACAGCGCGATTTGCTGGTGACCCAATGCGACCAGATGCTCCACGCCCA
GTCGCGTACCGTCCTCATGGGAGAAAATAATACTGTTGATGGGTGTCTGGTCAGAGACATCAAGAAATAA
CGCCGGAACATTAGTGCAGGCAGCTTCCACAGCAATGGCATCCTGGTCATCCAGCGGATAGTTAATGATC
AGCCCACTGACGCGTTGCGCGAGAAGATTGTGCACCGCCGCTTTACAGGCTTCGACGCCGCTTCGTTCTA
CCATCGACACCACCACGCTGGCACCCAGTTGATCGGCGCGAGATTTAATCGCCGCGACAATTTGCGACGG
CGCGTGCAGGGCCAGACTGGAGGTGGCAACGCCAATCAGCAACGACTGTTTGCCCGCCAGTTGTTGTGCC
ACGCGGTTGGGAATGTAATTCAGCTCCGCCATCGCCGCTTCCACTTTTTCCCGCGTTTTCGCAGAAACGT
GGCTGGCCTGGTTCACCACGCGGGAAACGGTCTGATAAGAGACACCGGCATACTCTGCGACATCGTATAA
CGTTACTGGTTTCATATTCACCACCCTGAATTGACTCTCTTCCGGGCGCTATCATGCCATACCGCGAAAG
GTTTTGCGCCATTCGATGGCGCGCCGCTTCGTCAGGCCACATAGCTTTCTTGTTCTGATCGGAACGATCG
TTGGCTG
Features (pLannotate 1.2.2; 16 found; start..end, strand, type, name):
      3..31      +  promoter       tac promoter: strong E. coli promoter; hybrid between the trp and lac UV5 promoters
     37..56      +  protein_bind   lac operator (symmetric): The lac repressor binds to the lac operator to inhibit transcription in E. coli. This inhibition can be relieved by adding lactose or isopropyl-β-D-thiogalactopyranoside (IPTG). The symmetric lac operator was optimized for tight binding of lac repressor. lac repressor encoded by lacI
     74..123     +  misc_RNA       sTRSV HHRz: hammerhead ribozyme from the tobacco ringspot virus satellite RNA (Khvorova et al., 2003)
    166..879     +  CDS            Superfolder GFP: Superfolder GFP is a basic (constitutively fluorescent) green fluorescent protein published in 2005, derived from Aequorea victoria. It is reported to be a very rapidly-maturing weak dimer.
    899..970     +  terminator     rrnB T1 terminator: transcription terminator T1 from the E. coli rrnB gene
    986..1013    +  terminator     T7Te terminator: phage T7 early transcription terminator
   1020..1040    +  misc_feature   BioBrick suffix: universal suffix for all parts
   1041..1098    +  terminator     his operon terminator: This putative transcriptin terminator from the E. coli his operon has a 2-bp deletion introduced during synthesis. Its efficiency has not been determined.
   1256..2047    -  CDS            SmR: aminoglycoside adenylyltransferase (Murphy, 1985); aadA; confers resistance to spectinomycin and streptomycin
   2374..2400    +  misc_feature   bom (fragment): basis of mobility region from pBR322
   2499..2554    -  rep_origin     RSF ori (fragment): Plasmids containing the RSF 1030 origin of replication can be propagated in E. coli cells that contain additional plasmids with compatible origins.
   2642..3187    -  rep_origin     p15A ori: Plasmids containing the medium-copy-number p15A origin of replication can be propagated in E. coli cells that contain a second plasmid with the ColE1 origin.
   3353..3598    -  CDS            bla(M) (fragment): β-lactamase lacking the signal sequence; bla(M); allows cytosolic expression of β-lactamase
   3677..3720    -  terminator     bacterial terminator: putative bacterial transcription terminator
   3766..4845    -  CDS            lacI: LACI_ECOLI - Experimental evidence at protein level: Swiss-Prot protein existence level 1. Repressor of the lactose operon. Binds allolactose as an inducer. From Escherichia coli (strain K12).
   4846..4919    -  promoter       lacI promoter (fragment): lacI
