[The description below was written by a language model from this plasmid's Addgene catalogue record and pLannotate feature annotations shown in this document.]
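Description:
pTHSSe_37 is a 4,977 bp bacterial expression plasmid for E. coli in which the PTac promoter drives superfolder GFP. The catalogue lists the backbone as unknown, but the feature table shows a p15A origin of replication, consistent with the low copy number recorded. This origin is compatible with ColE1-type plasmids in the same cell. Short fragments annotated as an RSF origin and a pBR322 bom site lie nearby. Selection is by spectinomycin, conferred by the aadA aminoglycoside adenylyltransferase gene (SmR). A partial β-lactamase fragment is also annotated, but it appears to be only a remnant, and ampicillin is not listed as a selection.

The reporter cassette begins with the hybrid trp/lac tac promoter, followed directly by a symmetric lac operator optimised for tight LacI binding. The plasmid carries its own lacI gene with a lacI promoter fragment on the opposite strand, followed by a putative terminator, so sfGFP expression should be repressed by default and inducible with IPTG. Between the operator and the coding sequence sits the sTRSV hammerhead ribozyme. Elements of this kind are generally used as self-cleaving insulators that trim the 5' end of the transcript, so that translation depends less on promoter context. The sfGFP gene is followed by the rrnB T1 and T7Te terminators, a BioBrick suffix and a his operon terminator, which isolate the cassette from downstream sequence.

The plasmid was assembled by Gibson cloning and deposited with a study on engineered promoters that hold gene expression constant across copy numbers. The record states its purpose only as PTac driving GFP, and its exact role in that study is not given. It provides an inducible fluorescent readout of PTac activity.
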