Addgene plasmid #109237: pTHSSe_37
Purpose: PTac driving GFP
Depositing lab: Christopher Voigt. Depositing organization: Massachusetts Institute of Technology. Publication: Engineered promoters enable constant gene expression at any copy number in bacteria. Segall-Shapiro TH, Sontag ED, Voigt CA. Nat Biotechnol. 2018 Mar 19. pii: nbt.4111. doi: 10.1038/nbt.4111. PubMed 29553576.
Backbone
  Vector backbone: unknown
  Vector type: Bacterial Expression
Growth in bacteria
  Bacterial resistance: Spectinomycin, 50 μg/mL
  Growth temperature: 37°C
  Growth strain: DH5alpha
  Copy number: Low Copy
Gene/Insert
  Gene/Insert name: sfGFP
  Species: Synthetic
  Promoter: PTac
  Cloning method: Gibson Cloning
Terms and licenses: Academic/Nonprofit Terms; Industry Terms: Not Available to Industry
How to cite: pTHSSe_37 was a gift from Christopher Voigt (Addgene plasmid # 109237 ; http://n2t.net/addgene:109237 ; RRID:Addgene_109237)
